>Addgene plasmid #53508 | pUAST tdTomato fascin WT | addgene full sequence | sequence record 460463 | Addgene NGS Result
CATGATGAAATAACATAAGGTGGTCCCGTCGGCAAGAGACATCCACTTAACGTATGCTTGCAATAAGTGC
GAGTGAAAGGAATAGTATTCTGAGTGTCGTATTGAGTCTGAGTGAGACAGCGATATGATTGTTGATTAAC
CCTTAGCATGTCCGTGGGGTTTGAATTAACTCATAATATTAATTAGACGAAATTATTTTTAAAGTTTTAT
TTTTAATAATTTGCGAGTACGCAAAGCTTGGCTGCATCCAACGCGTTGGGAGCTCTCCGGATCCAAGCTT
GCATGCCTGCAGGTCGGAGTACTGTCCTCCGAGCGGAGTACTGTCCTCCGAGCGGAGTACTGTCCTCCGA
GCGGAGTACTGTCCTCCGAGCGGAGTACTGTCCTCCGAGCGGAGACTCTAGCGAGCGCCGGAGTATAAAT
AGAGGCGCTTCGTCTACGGAGCGACAATTCAATTCAAACAAGCAAAGTGAACACGTCGCTAAGCGAAAGC
TAAGCAAATAAACAAGCGCAGCTGAACAAGCTAAACAATCTGCAGTAAAGTGCAAGTTAAAGTGAATCAA
TTAAAAGTAACCAGCAACCAAGTAAATCAACTGCAACTACTGAAATCTGCCAAGAAGTAATTATTGAATA
CAAGAAGAGAACTCTGAATAGGGAATTGGGAATTCGTTAACAGATCTGCGGCCGCATGGTGAGCAAGGGC
GAGGAGGTCATCAAAGAGTTCATGCGCTTCAAGGTGCGCATGGAGGGCTCCATGAACGGCCACGAGTTCG
AGATCGAGGGCGAGGGCGAGGGCCGCCCCTACGAGGGCACCCAGACCGCCAAGCTGAAGGTGACCAAGGG
CGGCCCCCTGCCCTTCGCCTGGGACATCCTGTCCCCCCAGTTCATGTACGGCTCCAAGGCGTACGTGAAG
CACCCCGCCGACATCCCCGATTACAAGAAGCTGTCCTTCCCCGAGGGCTTCAAGTGGGAGCGCGTGATGA
ACTTCGAGGACGGCGGTCTGGTGACCGTGACCCAGGACTCCTCCCTGCAGGACGGCACGCTGATCTACAA
GGTGAAGATGCGCGGCACCAACTTCCCCCCCGACGGCCCCGTAATGCAGAAGAAGACCATGGGCTGGGAG
GCCTCCACCGAGCGCCTGTACCCCCGCGACGGCGTGCTGAAGGGCGAGATCCACCAGGCCCTGAAGCTGA
AGGACGGCGGCCACTACCTGGTGGAGTTCAAGACCATCTACATGGCCAAGAAGCCCGTGCAACTGCCCGG
CTACTACTACGTGGACACCAAGCTGGACATCACCTCCCACAACGAGGACTACACCATCGTGGAACAGTAC
GAGCGCTCCGAGGGCCGCCACCACCTGTTCCTGGGGCATGGCACCGGCAGCACCGGCAGCGGCAGCTCCG
GCACCGCCTCCTCCGAGGACAACAACATGGCCGTCATCAAAGAGTTCATGCGCTTCAAGGTGCGCATGGA
GGGCTCCATGAACGGCCACGAGTTCGAGATCGAGGGCGAGGGCGAGGGCCGCCCCTACGAGGGCACCCAG
ACCGCCAAGCTGAAGGTGACCAAGGGCGGCCCCCTGCCCTTCGCCTGGGACATCCTGTCCCCCCAGTTCA
TGTACGGCTCCAAGGCGTACGTGAAGCACCCCGCCGACATCCCCGATTACAAGAAGCTGTCCTTCCCCGA
GGGCTTCAAGTGGGAGCGCGTGATGAACTTCGAGGACGGCGGTCTGGTGACCGTGACCCAGGACTCCTCC
CTGCAGGACGGCACGCTGATCTACAAGGTGAAGATGCGCGGCACCAACTTCCCCCCCGACGGCCCCGTAA
TGCAGAAGAAGACCATGGGCTGGGAGGCCTCCACCGAGCGCCTGTACCCCCGCGACGGCGTGCTGAAGGG
CGAGATCCACCAGGCCCTGAAGCTGAAGGACGGCGGCCACTACCTGGTGGAGTTCAAGACCATCTACATG
GCCAAGAAGCCCGTGCAACTGCCCGGCTACTACTACGTGGACACCAAGCTGGACATCACCTCCCACAACG
AGGACTACACCATCGTGGAACAGTACGAGCGCTCCGAGGGCCGCCACCACCTGTTCCTGTACGGCATGGA
CGAGCTGTACAAGGGAAGATCTCGAGCTCAAGCTTCGAATTCTGCAGTCGACGGTACCGCGGGCCCGGGA
TCATCAACAAGTTTGTACAAAAAAGCAGGCTTAATGAACGGCCAGGGCTGCGAGCTGGGCCACAGCAATG
GCGACATCATCTCACAGAATCAACAGAAGGGATGGTGGACCATCGGCCTGATCAACGGCCAGCACAAGTA
CATGACCGCGGAGACCTTTGGGTTCAAGCTCAACGCCAACGGCGCCAGTCTGAAGAAGAAGCAACTGTGG
ACGCTGGAACCCTCGAACACCGGTGAAAGTATTATCTACTTACGATCTCATCTGAACAAGTACCTTTCGG
TCGATCAGTTTGGCAACGTGCTGTGCGAGAGCGATGAGAGGGACGCGGGCAGCCGCTTCCAGATCAGCAT
CAGTGAGGACGGCAGCGGACGTTGGGCGCTGAAGAACGAGTCGCGCGGCTACTTTCTGGGCGGCACTCCG
GACAAACTGGTCTGCACGGCCAAGACGCCCGGTGCCAGTGAGTTTTGGACGGTCCATTTGGCTGCCCGGC
CGCAGGTGAATCTGCGCTCCATTGGACGCAAGCGATTCGCCCATTTGTCGGAGTCGCAGGACGAGATCCA
TGTGGACGCCAATATTCCTTGGGGCGAGGATACGCTCTTTACGCTGGAGTTCCGTGCCGAGGAGGGCGGT
CGCTATGCTCTGCATACGTGCAACAACAAATATCTGAACGCCAATGGAAAATTGCAGGTGGTGTGCAACG
AGGATTGCCTGTTCAGCGCCGAATATCATGGTGGCCATCTGGCGCTGCGCGATCGTCAGGGTCAGTACTT
GTCGCCCATTGGCTCCAAGGCGGTGTTGAAGTCCCGCTCGTCGTCAGTGACGCGGGATGAGCTCTTCTCG
CTGGAGGATTCGCTGCCTCAGGCTTCCTTTATAGCCGGACTCAATTTGCGATATGTGAGCGTTAGGCAGG
GCGTCGATGTGACGGCCAACCAGGACGAGGTCGGTGAGAACGAGACGTTCCAGCTGGAGTACGATTGGTC
GGCGCACCGTTGGGCCCTACGCACCACCCAGGATCGCTACTGGTGTCTGTCGGCGGGCGGTGGCATCCAG
GCCACCGGCAATCGTCGCTGTGCCGACGCTCTCTTCGAGCTGATCTGGCACGGCGATGGCTCGCTCTCGT
TCCGGGCTAACAACGGCAAGTTCTTGGCCACCAAGCGCTCTGGTCATCTGTTTGCCACCTCGGAGTCGAT
CGAGGAGATAGCCAAGTTCTATTTCTACTTGATCAATAGACCAATTCTTGTACTGAAGTGCGAGCAGGGA
TTCGTGGGCTATCGCACGCCCGGTAACCTGAAGCTCGAGTGCAATAAGGCCACCTACGAAATGATTCTGG
TGGAGCGGGCCCAGAAGGGCCTGGTGCATCTGAAGGCGCATAGCGGCAAATACTGGCGCATCGAGGGCGA
AAGCATCTCGGTGGATGCCGATGCGCCCAGCGATGGTTTCTTCCTCGAGCTTCGCGAGCCGACCAGGATC
TGCATAAGATCGCAGCAGGGCAAGTACCTGGGCGCTACGAAGAACGGGGCGTTCAAGCTGCTGGATGATG
GAACCGATTCGGCCACACAGTGGGAGTTCTAGAACCCAGCTTTCTTGTACAAAGTGGTTGATGATCCTCT
AGAGGATCTTTGTGAAGGAACCTTACTTCTGTGGTGTGACATAATTGGACAAACTACCTACAGAGATTTA
AAGCTCTAAGGTAAATATAAAATTTTTAAGTGTATAATGTGTTAAACTACTGATTCTAATTGTTTGTGTA
TTTTAGATTCCAACCTATGGAACTGATGAATGGGAGCAGTGGTGGAATGCCTTTAATGAGGAAAACCTGT
TTTGCTCAGAAGAAATGCCATCTAGTGATGATGAGGCTACTGCTGACTCTCAACATTCTACTCCTCCAAA
AAAGAAGAGAAAGGTAGAAGACCCCAAGGACTTTCCTTCAGAATTGCTAAGTTTTTTGAGTCATGCTGTG
TTTAGTAATAGAACTCTTGCTTGCTTTGCTATTTACACCACAAAGGAAAAAGCTGCACTGCTATACAAGA
AAATTATGGAAAAATATTTGATGTATAGTGCCTTGACTAGAGATCATAATCAGCCATACCACATTTGTAG
AGGTTTTACTTGCTTTAAAAAACCTCCCACACCTCCCCCTGAACCTGAAACATAAAATGAATGCAATTGT
TGTTGTTAACTTGTTTATTGCAGCTTATAATGGTTACAAATAAAGCAATAGCATCACAAATTTCACAAAT
AAAGCATTTTTTTCACTGCATTCTAGTTGTGGTTTGTCCAAACTCATCAATGTATCTTATCATGTCTGGA
TCCACTAGAAGGCCTAATTCTAGTATGTATGTAAGTTAATAAAACCCATTTTTGCGGAAAGTAGATAAAA
AAAACATTTTTTTTTTTTACTGCACTGGATATCATTGAACTTATCTGATCAGTTTTAAATTTACTTCGAT
CCAAGGGTATTTGATGTACCAGGTTCTTTCGATTACCTCTCACTCAAAATGACATTCCACTCAAAGTCAG
CGCTGTTTGCCTCCTTCTCTGTCCACAGAAATATCGCCGTCTCTTTCGCCGCTGCGTCCGCTATCTCTTT
CGCCACCGTTTGTAGCGTTACGTAGCGTCAATGTCCGCCTTCAGTTGCATTTTGTCAGCGGTTTCGTGAC
GAAGCTCCAAGCGGTTTACGCCATCAATTAAACACAAAGTGCTGTGCCAAAACTCCTCTCGCTTCTTATT
TTTGTTTGTTTTTTGAGTGATTGGGGTGGTGATTGGTTTTGGGTGGGTAAGCAGGGGAAAGTGTGAAAAA
TCCCGGCAATGGGCCAAGAGGATCAGGAGCTATTAATTCGCGGAGGCAGCAAACACCCATCTGCCGAGCA
TCTGAACAATGTGAGTAGTACATGTGCATACATCTTAAGTTCACTTGATCTATAGGAACTGCGATTGCAA
CATCAAATTGTCTGCGGCGTGAGAACTGCGACCCACAAAAATCCCAAACCGCAATTGCACAAACAAATAG
TGACACGAAACAGATTATTCTGGTAGCTGTTCTCGCTATATAAGACAATTTTTGAGATCATATCATGATC
AAGACATCTAAAGGCATTCATTTTCGACTATATTCTTTTTTACAAAAAATATAACAACCAGATATTTTAA
GCTGATCCTAGATGCACAAAAAATAAATAAAAGTATAAACCTACTTCGTAGGATACTTCGGGGTACTTTT
TGTTCGGGGTTAGATGAGCATAACGCTTGTAGTTGATATTTGAGATCCCCTATCATTGCAGGGTGACAGC
GGAGCGGCTTCGCAGAGCTGCATTAACCAGGGCTTCGGGCAGGCCAAAAACTACGGCACGCTCCGGCCAC
CCAGTCCGCCGGAGGACTCCGGTTCAGGGAGCGGCCAACTAGCCGAGAACCTCACCTATGCCTGGCACAA
TATGGACATCTTTGGGGCGGTCAATCAGCCGGGCTCCGGATGGCGGCAGCTGGTCAACCGGACACGCGGA
CTATTCTGCAACGAGCGACACATACCGGCGCCCAGGAAACATTTGCTCAAGAACGGTGAGTTTCTATTCG
CAGTCGGCTGATCTGTGTGAAATCTTAATAAAGGGTCCAATTACCAATTTGAAACTCAGTTTGCGGCGTG
GCCTATCCGGGCGAACTTTTGGCCGTGATGGGCAGTTCCGGTGCCGGAAAGACGACCCTGCTGAATGCCC
TTGCCTTTCGATCGCCGCAGGGCATCCAAGTATCGCCATCCGGGATGCGACTGCTCAATGGCCAACCTGT
GGACGCCAAGGAGATGCAGGCCAGGTGCGCCTATGTCCAGCAGGATGACCTCTTTATCGGCTCCCTAACG
GCCAGGGAACACCTGATTTTCCAAGCCATGGTGCGGATGCCACGACATCTGACCTATCGGCAGCGAGTGG
CCCGCGTGGATCAGGTGATCCAGGAGCTTTCGCTCAGCAAATGTCAGCACACGATCATCGGTGTGCCCGG
CAGGGTGAAAGGTCTGTCCGGCGGAGAAAGGAAGCGTCTGGCATTCGCCTCCGAGGCTCTAACCGATCCG
CCGCTTCTGATCTGCGATGAGCCCACCTCCGGACTGGACTCCTTTACCGCCCACAGCGTCGTCCAGGTGC
TGAAGAAGCTGTCGCAGAAGGGCAAGACCGTCATCCTGACCATTCATCAGCCGTCTTCCGAGCTGTTTGA
GCTCTTTGACAAGATCCTTCTGATGGCCGAGGGCAGGGTAGCTTTCTTGGGCACTCCCAGCGAAGCCGTC
GACTTCTTTTCCTAGTGAGTTCGATGTGTTTATTAAGGGTATCTAGTATTACATAACATCTCAACTCCTA
TCCAGCGTGGGTGCCCAGTGTCCTACCAACTACAATCCGGCGGACTTTTACGTACAGGTGTTGGCCGTTG
TGCCCGGACGGGAGATCGAGTCCCGTGATCGGATCGCCAAGATATGCGACAATTTTGCCATTAGCAAAGT
AGCCCGGGATATGGAGCAGTTGTTGGCCACCAAAAATCTGGAGAAGCCACTGGAGCAGCCGGAGAATGGG
TACACCTACAAGGCCACCTGGTTCATGCAGTTCCGGGCGGTCCTGTGGCGATCCTGGCTGTCGGTGCTCA
AGGAACCACTCCTCGTAAAAGTGCGACTTATTCAGACAACGGTGAGTGGTTCCAGTGGAAACAAATGATA
TAACGCTTACAATTCTTGGAAACAAATTCGCTAGATTTTAGATAGAATTGCCTGATTCCACACCCTTCTT
AGTTTTTTTCAATGAGATGTATAGTTTATAGTTTTGCAGAAGATAAATAAATTTCATTTAACTCGCGAAT
ATTAATGAGATGCGAGTAACATTTTAATTTGCAGATGGTTGCCATCTTGATTGGCCTCATCTTTTTGGGC
CAACAACTCACGCAAGTGGGTGTGATGAATATCAACGGAGCCATCTTCCTCTTCCTGACCAACATGACCT
TTCAAAACGTCTTTGCCACGATAAATGTAAGTCATGTTTAGAATACATTTGCATTTCAATAATTTACTAA
CTTTCTAATGAATCGATTCGATTTAGGTGTTCACCTCAGAGCTGCCAGTTTTTATGAGGGAGGCCCGAAG
TCGACTTTATCGCTGTGACACATACTTTCTGGGCAAAACGATTGCCGAATTGCCGCTTTTTCTCACAGTG
CCACTGGTCTTCACGGCGATTGCCTATCCGATGATCGGACTGCGGGCCGGAGTGCTGCACTTCTTCAACT
GCCTGGCGCTGGTCACTCTGGTGGCCAATGTGTCAACGTCCTTCGGATATCTAATATCCTGCGCCAGCTC
CTCGACCTCGATGGCGCTGTCTGTGGGTCCGCCGGTTATCATACCATTCCTGCTCTTTGGCGGCTTCTTC
TTGAACTCGGGCTCGGTGCCAGTATACCTCAAATGGTTGTCGTACCTCTCATGGTTCCGTTACGCCAACG
AGGGTCTGCTGATTAACCAATGGGCGGACGTGGAGCCGGGCGAAATTAGCTGCACATCGTCGAACACCAC
GTGCCCCAGTTCGGGCAAGGTCATCCTGGAGACGCTTAACTTCTCCGCCGCCGATCTGCCGCTGGACTAC
GTGGGTCTGGCCATTCTCATCGTGAGCTTCCGGGTGCTCGCATATCTGGCTCTAAGACTTCGGGCCCGAC
GCAAGGAGTAGCCGACATATATCCGAAATAACTGCTTGTTTTTTTTTTTTACCATTATTACCATCGTGTT
TACTGTTTATTGCCCCCTCAAAAAGCTAATGTAATTATATTTGTGCCAATAAAAACAAGATATGACCTAT
AGAATACAAGTATTTCCCCTTCGAACATCCCCACAAGTAGACTTTGGATTTGTCTTCTAACCAAAAGACT
TACACACCTGCATACCTTACATCAAAAACTCGTTTATCGCTACATAAAACACCGGGATATATTTTTTATA
TACATACTTTTCAAATCGCGCGCCCTCTTCATAATTCACCTCCACCACACCACGTTTCGTAGTTGCTCTT
TCGCTGTCTCCCACCCGCTCTCCGCAACACATTCACCTTTTGTTCGACGACCTTGGAGCGACTGTCGTTA
GTTCCGCGCGATTCGGTTCGCTCAAATGGTTCCGAGTGGTTCATTTCGTCTCAATAGAAATTAGTAATAA
ATATTTGTATGTACAATTTATTTGCTCCAATATATTTGTATATATTTCCCTCACAGCTATATTTATTCTA
ATTTAATATTATGACTTTTTAAGGTAATTTTTTGTGACCTGTTCGGAGTGATTAGCGTTACAATTTGAAC
TGAAAGTGACATCCAGTGTTTGTTCCTTGTGTAGATGCATCTCAAAAAAATGGTGGGCATAATAGTGTTG
TTTATATATATCAAAAATAACAACTATAATAATAAGAATACATTTAATTTAGAAAATGCTTGGATTTCAC
TGGAACTAGAATTAATTCGGCTGCTGCTCTAAACGACGCATTTCGTACTCCAAAGTACGAATTTTTTCCC
TCAAGCTCTTATTTTCATTAAACAATGAACAGGACCTAACGCACAGTCACGTTATTGTTTACATAAATGA
TTTTTTTTACTATTCAAACTTACTCTGTTTGTGTACTCCCACTGGTATAGCCTTCTTTTATCTTTTCTGG
TTCAGGCTCTATCACTTTACTAGGTACGGCATCTGCGTTGAGTCGCCTCCTTTTAAATGTCTGACCTTTT
GCAGGTGCAGCCTTCCACTGCGAATCATTAAAGTGGGTATCACAAATTTGGGAGTTTTCACCAAGGCTGC
ACCCAAGGCTCTGCTCCCACAATTTTCTCTTAATAGCACACTTCGGCACGTGAATTAATTTTACTCCAGT
CACAGCTTTGCAGCAAAATTTGCAATATTTCATTTTTTTTTATTCCACGTAAGGGTTAATGTTTTCAAAA
AAAAATTCGTCCGCACACAACCTTTCCTCTCAACAAGCAAACGTGCACTGAATTTAAGTGTATACTTCGG
TAAGCTTCGGCTATCGACGGGACCACCTTATGTTATTTCATCATGGGCCAGACCCACGTAGTCCAGCGGC
AGATCGGCGGCGGAGAAGTTAAGCGTCTCCAGGATGACCTTGCCCGAACTGGGGCACGTGGTGTTCGACG
ATGTGCAGCTAATTTCGCCCGGCTCCACGTCCGCCCATTGGTTAATCAGCAGACCCTCGTTGGCGTAACG
GAACCATGAGAGGTACGACAACCATTTGAGGTATACTGGCACCGAGCCCGAGTTCAAGAAGAAGGCGTTT
TTCCATAGGCTCCGCCCCCCTGACGAGCATCACAAAAATCGACGCTCAAGTCAGAGGTGGCGAAACCCGA
CAGGACTATAAAGATACCAGGCGTTTCCCCCTGGAAGCTCCCTCGTGCGCTCTCCTGTTCCGACCCTGCC
GCTTACCGGATACCTGTCCGCCTTTCTCCCTTCGGGAAGCGTGGCGCTTTCTCATAGCTCACGCTGTAGG
TATCTCAGTTCGGTGTAGGTCGTTCGCTCCAAGCTGGGCTGTGTGCACGAACCCCCCGTTCAGCCCGACC
GCTGCGCCTTATCCGGTAACTATCGTCTTGAGTCCAACCCGGTAAGACACGACTTATCGCCACTGGCAGC
AGCCACTGGTAACAGGATTAGCAGAGCGAGGTATGTAGGCGGTGCTACAGAGTTCTTGAAGTGGTGGCCT
AACTACGGCTACACTAGAAGAACAGTATTTGGTATCTGCGCTCTGCTGAAGCCAGTTACCTTCGGAAAAA
GAGTTGGTAGCTCTTGATCCGGCAAACAAACCACCGCTGGTAGCGGTGGTTTTTTTGTTTGCAAGCAGCA
GATTACGCGCAGAAAAAAAGGATCTCAAGAAGATCCTTTGATCTTTTCTACGGGGTCTGACGCTCAGTGG
AACGAAAACTCACGTTAAGGGATTTTGGTCATGAGATTATCAAAAAGGATCTTCACCTAGATCCTTTTAA
ATTAAAAATGAAGTTTTAAATCAATCTAAAGTATATATGAGTAAACTTGGTCTGACAGTTACCAATGCTT
AATCAGTGAGGCACCTATCTCAGCGATCTGTCTATTTCGTTCATCCATAGTTGCCTGACTCCCCGTCGTG
TAGATAACTACGATACGGGAGGGCTTACCATCTGGCCCCAGTGCTGCAATGATACCGCGAGACCCACGCT
CACCGGCTCCAGATTTATCAGCAATAAACCAGCCAGCCGGAAGGGCCGAGCGCAGAAGTGGTCCTGCAAC
TTTATCCGCCTCCATCCAGTCTATTAATTGTTGCCGGGAAGCTAGAGTAAGTAGTTCGCCAGTTAATAGT
TTGCGCAACGTTGTTGCCATTGCTACAGGCATCGTGGTGTCACGCTCGTCGTTTGGTATGGCTTCATTCA
GCTCCGGTTCCCAACGATCAAGGCGAGTTACATGATCCCCCATGTTGTGCAAAAAAGCGGTTAGCTCCTT
CGGTCCTCCGATCGTTGTCAGAAGTAAGTTGGCCGCAGTGTTATCACTCATGGTTATGGCAGCACTGCAT
AATTCTCTTACTGTCATGCCATCCGTAAGATGCTTTTCTGTGACTGGTGAGTACTCAACCAAGTCATTCT
GAGAATAGTGTATGCGGCGACCGAGTTGCTCTTGCCCGGCGTCAATACGGGATAATACCGCGCCACATAG
CAGAACTTTAAAAGTGCTCATCATTGGAAAACGTTCTTCGGGGCGAAAACTCTCAAGGATCTTACCGCTG
TTGAGATCCAGTTCGATGTAACCCACTCGTGCACCCAACTGATCTTCAGCATCTTTTACTTTCACCAGCG
TTTCTGGGTGAGCAAAAACAGGAAGGCAAAATGCCGCAAAAAAGGGAATAAGGGCGACACGGAAATGTTG
AATACTCATACTCTTCCTTTTTCAATATTATTGAAGCATTTATCAGGGTTATTGTCTCATGAGCGGATAC
ATATTTGAATGTATTTAGAAAAATAAACAAATAGGGGTTCCGCGCACATTTCCCCGAAAAGTGCCACCTG
ACGTCTAAGAAACCATTATTATCATGACATTAACCTATAAAAATAGGCGTATCACGAGGCCCTTTCGTCT
CGCGCGTTTCGGTGATGACGGTGAAAACCTCTGACACATGCAGCTCCCGGAGACGGTCACAGCTTGTCTG
TAAGCGGATGCCGGGAGCAGACAAGCCCGTCAGGGCGCGTCAGCGGGTGTTGGCGGGTGTCGGGGCTGGC
TTAACTATGCGGCATCAGAGCAGATTGTACTGAGAGTGCACCATATGCGGTGTGAAATACCGCACCGAAT
CGCGCGGAACTAACGACAGTCGCTCCAAGGTCGTCGAACAAAAGGTGAATGTGTTGCGGAGAGCGGGTGG
GAGACAGCGAAAGAGCAACTACGAAACGTGGTGTGGTGGAGGTGAATTATAAAAAAAAAAACAAGCAGTT
ATTTCGGATATATGTCGGCTACTCCTTGCGTCGGGCCCGAAGTCTTAGAGCCAGATATGCGAGCACCCGG
AAGCTCACGATGAGAATGGCCAGAC
Features (pLannotate 1.2.2; 25 found; start..end, strand, type, name):
      1..233     -  misc_feature   P element 3' end: P element 3' end
    275..296     -  misc_feature   MCS (fragment): pUC18/19 multiple cloning site
    295..389     +  protein_bind   5X UAS: five tandem copies of the "ScaI site" 17-mer CGGAGTACTGTCCTCCG, an upstream activating sequence (UAS) that efficiently binds yeast Gal4 (Webster et al., 1988; Pfeiffer et al., 2010) GAL4
    408..646     +  promoter       hsp70 promoter: Drosophila melanogaster hsp70Bb promoter
    686..2113    +  CDS            tdTomato: tdTomato is a basic (constitutively fluorescent) orange fluorescent protein published in 2004, derived from Discosoma sp.. It is reported to be a somewhat slowly-maturing tandem dimer with low acid sensitivity.
   2117..2172    +  misc_feature   MCS: multiple cloning site
   2177..2201    +  protein_bind   attB1: mutant version of attB; recombination site for the Gateway® BP reaction BP Clonase™
   2204..3739    +  CDS            sn: SING_DROME - Experimental evidence at protein level: Swiss-Prot protein existence level 1. Acts as an actin bundling protein (PubMed:1723709, PubMed:19729655). May have a role in the asymmetric organization and/or movement of cytoplasmic components (PubMed:1723709). It has a role in somatic cells during the formation of adult bristles and hairs, and in the female germline during oogenesis (PubMed:1723709, PubMed:19729655). From Drosophila melanogaster (Fruit fly).
   3744..3768    -  protein_bind   attB2: mutant version of attB; recombination site for the Gateway® BP reaction BP Clonase™
   3785..3859    +  CDS            small t antigen (fragment): SV40 (simian virus 40) small t antigen
   3861..3926    +  intron         small t intron: SV40 (simian virus 40) small t antigen intron
   4056..4076    +  CDS            SV40 NLS: nuclear localization signal of SV40 (simian virus 40) large T antigen
   4083..4217    +  CDS            LT_POVHA (fragment): Protein inferred from homology: Swiss-Prot protein existence level 3. Isoform large T antigen is a key early protein essential for both driving viral replication and inducing cellular transformation. Plays a role in viral genome replication by driving entry of quiescent cells into the cell cycle and by autoregulating the synthesis of viral early mRNA. Displays highly oncogenic activities by corrupting the host cellular checkpoint mechanisms that guard cell division and the transcription, replication, and repair of DNA. Participates in the modulation of cellular gene expression preceeding viral
   4242..4325    +  CDS            large T antigen (fragment): large T antigen from SV40 (simian virus 40)
   4348..4482    +  polyA_signal   SV40 poly(A) signal: SV40 polyadenylation signal
   4500..8619    +  gene           mini-white: white; This modified version of the white gene lacks part of the first intron.
   8630..9215    -  misc_feature   P element 5' end: No description available
   9216..9444    -  CDS            mini-white (fragment): Drosophila white gene eye color pigment; white; This is a modified version of the white gene lacking part of the first intron.
   9450..10038   -  rep_origin     ori: high-copy-number ColE1/pMB1/pBR322/pUC origin of replication
  10209..11069   -  CDS            AmpR: β-lactamase; bla; confers resistance to ampicillin, carbenicillin, and related antibiotics
  11070..11174   -  promoter       AmpR promoter: bla
  11269..11304   +  CDS            rop (fragment): Rop protein, which maintains plasmids at low copy number; rop
  11406..11475   +  misc_feature   bom (fragment): basis of mobility region from pBR322
  11474..11600   -  gene           mini-white (fragment): white; This modified version of the white gene lacks part of the first intron.
  11642..1       -  CDS            w (fragment) (across the origin): WHITE_DROME - Experimental evidence at transcript level: Swiss-Prot protein existence level 2. Part of a membrane-spanning permease system necessary for the transport of pigment precursors into pigment cells responsible for eye color. White dimerize with brown for the transport of guanine. Scarlet and white complex transports a metabolic intermediate (such as 3- hydroxy kynurenine) from the cytoplasm into the pigment granules. From Drosophila melanogaster (Fruit fly).
