[The description below was written by a language model from this plasmid's Addgene catalogue record and pLannotate feature annotations shown in this document.]
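Description:
pUAST tdTomato fascin WT is a Drosophila P-element transformation and expression plasmid of about 11.7 kb, built on the pUAST backbone for GAL4-dependent expression of a fluorescently tagged actin-bundling protein. In bacteria it is maintained through a high-copy ColE1/pUC-type origin and selected with ampicillin via the β-lactamase gene. The fly-specific portion is bracketed by the P element 5' and 3' ends, which allow transposase-mediated integration of the intervening DNA into the germline. That region also carries the mini-white eye-colour gene as a visible marker for identifying transformants in a white-mutant background.

The expression cassette consists of five tandem GAL4-binding UAS sites upstream of the minimal Drosophila hsp70 promoter, so transcription is silent until GAL4 is supplied by a driver line or a co-transfected plasmid. This gives tissue- or cell-type-specific control. Downstream lies the tdTomato coding sequence, a tandem-dimer orange-red fluorescent protein, followed by a short multiple cloning site and an attB1 site. Next comes the wild-type D. melanogaster fascin coding sequence (the singed, sn, gene) and an attB2 site. The flanking attB sites reflect insertion of fascin by Gateway recombination, and the arrangement yields an N-terminal tdTomato–fascin fusion. The transcript is processed using the SV40 small t intron and SV40 polyadenylation signal typical of pUAST; the annotated T-antigen fragments and NLS belong to this 3' region rather than to the expressed protein.

The construct was deposited with a study of Rab35 recruiting fascin as an effector to control actin bundling. It is suited to visualising fascin localisation in fly cells or tissues, with the "WT" in its name marking it as the wild-type form.
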