Addgene plasmid #53508: pUAST tdTomato fascin WT
Depositing lab: Matthew Scott. Depositing organization: Stanford University. Publication: Rab35 controls actin bundling by recruiting fascin as an effector protein. Zhang J, Fonovic M, Suyama K, Bogyo M, Scott MP. Science. 2009 Sep 4;325(5945):1250-4. doi: 10.1126/science.1174921. PubMed 19729655.
Backbone
  Vector backbone: pUAST
  Vector type: Insect Expression
Growth in bacteria
  Bacterial resistance: Ampicillin, 100 μg/mL
  Growth temperature: 37°C
  Growth strain: DH5alpha
  Copy number: Unknown
Gene/Insert
  Gene/Insert name: fascin
  Species: D. melanogaster (fly)
  Entrez Gene: sn (a.k.a. Dmel_CG32858, CG15331, CG1536, CG32858, Dmel\CG32858, SN, Sn, fs(1)A1057, fs(1)K1421, fs(1)K418, fs(1)K473, fs(1)K743, fs(1)M45)
  Promoter: GAL4
  Tag / fusion protein: tdtomato (N terminal on backbone)
  Cloning method: Gateway Cloning
  Sequencing primers: 5′ tdTomato-Fwd; 3′ SV40pA-R
Terms and licenses: Academic/Nonprofit Terms; Industry Terms: Not Available to Industry
How to cite: pUAST tdTomato fascin WT was a gift from Matthew Scott (Addgene plasmid # 53508 ; http://n2t.net/addgene:53508 ; RRID:Addgene_53508)
