>Addgene plasmid #53508 | pUAST tdTomato fascin WT | addgene partial sequence | sequence record 83927 | tdTomato-Fwd 5'-ctgttcctgtacggcatgg-3'
ATTCTGCAGTCGACGGTACCGCGGGCCCGGGATCATCAACAAGTTTGTACAAAAAAGCAGGCTTAATGAA
CGGCCAGGGCTGCGAGCTGGGCCACAGCAATGGCGACATCATCTCACAGAATCAACAGAAGGGATGGTGG
ACCATCGGCCTGATCAACGGCCAGCACAAGTACATGACCGCGGAGACCTTTGGGTTCAAGCTCAACGCCA
ACGGCGCCAGTCTGAAGAAGAAGCAACTGTGGACGCTGGAACCCTCGAACACCGGTGAAAGTATTATCTA
CTTACGATCTCATCTGAACAAGTACCTTTCGGTCGATCAGTTTGGCAACGTGCTGTGCGAGAGCGATGAG
AGGGACGCGGGCAGCCGCTTCCAGATCAGCATCAGTGAGGACGGCAGCGGACGTTGGGCGCTGAAGAACG
AGTCGCGCGGCTACTTTCTGGGCGGCACTCCGGACAAACTGGTCTGCACGGCCAAGACGCCCGGTGCCAG
TGAGTTTTGGACGGTCCATTTGGCTGCCCGGCCGCAGGTGAATCTGCGCTCCATTGGACGCAAGCGATTC
GCCCATTTGTCGGAGTCGCAGGACGAGATCCATGTGGACGCCAATATTCCTTGGGGCGAGGATACGCTCT
TTACGCTGGAGTTCCGTGCCGAGGAGGGCGGTCGCTATGCTCTGCATACGTGCAACAACAAATATCTGAA
CGCCAATGGAAAATTGCAGGTGGTGTGCAACGAGGATTGCCTGTTCAGCGCCGAATATCATGGTGGCCAT
CTGGCGCTGCGCGATCGTCAGGGTCAGTACTTGTCGCCCATTGGCTCCAAGGCGGTGTTGAAGTCCCGCT
CGTCGTCAGTGACGCGGGATGAGCTCTTCTCGCTGGAGGATTCGCTGCCTCAGGCTTCCTTTATAGCCGG
ACTCAATTTGCGATATGTGA
